>Addgene plasmid #11652 | pLVPT-rtTR-KRAB-2SM2 | depositor full sequence | sequence record 6998 | Author sequence
AACTTAGTAGTTGGAAGGGCTAATTCACTCCCAAAGAAGACAAGATATCCTTGATCTGTGGATCTACCAC
ACACAAGGCTACTTCCCTGATTAGCAGAACTACACACCAGGGCCAGGGGTCAGATATCCACTGACCTTTG
GATGGTGCTACAAGCTAGTACCAGTTGAGCCAGATAAGGTAGAAGAGGCCAATAAAGGAGAGAACACCAG
CTTGTTACACCCTGTGAGCCTGCATGGGATGGATGACCCGGAGAGAGAAGTGTTAGAGTGGAGGTTTGAC
AGCCGCCTAGCATTTCATCACGTGGCCCGAGAGCTGCATCCGGAGTACTTCAAGAACTGCTGATATCGAG
CTTGCTACAAGGGACTTTCCGCTGGGGACTTTCCAGGGAGGCGTGGCCTGGGCGGGACTGGGGAGTGGCG
AGCCCTCAGATCCTGCATATAAGCAGCTGCTTTTTGCCTGTACTGGGTCTCTCTGGTTAGACCAGATCTG
AGCCTGGGAGCTCTCTGGCTAACTAGGGAACCCACTGCTTAAGCCTCAATAAAGCTTGCCTTGAGTGCTT
CAAGTAGTGTGTGCCCGTCTGTTGTGTGACTCTGGTAACTAGAGATCCCTCAGACCCTTTTAGTCAGTGT
GGAAAATCTCTAGCAGTGGCGCCCGAACAGGGACTTGAAAGCGAAAGGGAAACCAGAGGAGCTCTCTCGA
CGCAGGACTCGGCTTGCTGAAGCGCGCACGGCAAGAGGCGAGGGGCGGCGACTGGTGAGTACGCCAAAAA
TTTTGACTAGCGGAGGCTAGAAGGAGAGAGATGGGTGCGAGAGCGTCAGTATTAAGCGGGGGAGAATTAG
ATCGCGATGGGAAAAAATTCGGTTAAGGCCAGGGGGAAAGAAAAAATATAAATTAAAACATATAGTATGG
GCAAGCAGGGAGCTAGAACGATTCGCAGTTAATCCTGGCCTGTTAGAAACATCAGAAGGCTGTAGACAAA
TACTGGGACAGCTACAACCATCCCTTCAGACAGGATCAGAAGAACTTAGATCATTATATAATACAGTAGC
AACCCTCTATTGTGTGCATCAAAGGATAGAGATAAAAGACACCAAGGAAGCTTTAGACAAGATAGAGGAA
GAGCAAAACAAAAGTAAGACCACCGCACAGCAAGCGGCCGCTGATCTTCAGACCTGGAGGAGGAGATATG
AGGGACAATTGGAGAAGTGAATTATATAAATATAAAGTAGTAAAAATTGAACCATTAGGAGTAGCACCCA
CCAAGGCAAAGAGAAGAGTGGTGCAGAGAGAAAAAAGAGCAGTGGGAATAGGAGCTTTGTTCCTTGGGTT
CTTGGGAGCAGCAGGAAGCACTATGGGCGCAGCCTCAATGACGCTGACGGTACAGGCCAGACAATTATTG
TCTGGTATAGTGCAGCAGCAGAACAATTTGCTGAGGGCTATTGAGGCGCAACAGCATCTGTTGCAACTCA
CAGTCTGGGGCATCAAGCAGCTCCAGGCAAGAATCCTGGCTGTGGAAAGATACCTAAAGGATCAACAGCT
CCTGGGGATTTGGGGTTGCTCTGGAAAACTCATTTGCACCACTGCTGTGCCTTGGAATGCTAGTTGGAGT
AATAAATCTCTGGAACAGATTGGAATCACACGACCTGGATGGAGTGGGACAGAGAAATTAACAATTACAC
AAGCTTAATACACTCCTTAATTGAAGAATCGCAAAACCAGCAAGAAAAGAATGAACAAGAATTATTGGAA
TTAGATAAATGGGCAAGTTTGTGGAATTGGTTTAACATAACAAATTGGCTGTGGTATATAAAATTATTCA
TAATGATAGTAGGAGGCTTGGTAGGTTTAAGAATAGTTTTTGCTGTACTTTCTATAGTGAATAGAGTTAG
GCAGGGATATTCACCATTATCGTTTCAGACCCACCTCCCAACCCCGAGGGGACCCGACAGGCCCGAAGGA
ATAGAAGAAGAAGGTGGAGAGAGAGACAGAGACAGATCCATTCGATTAGTGAACGGATCTCGACGGTATC
GGTTAACTTTTAAAAGAAAAGGGGGGATTGGGGGGTACAGTGCAGGGGAAAGAATAGTAGACATAATAGC
AACAGACATACAAACTAAAGAATTACAAAAACAAATTACAAAAATTCAAAATTTTATCGATCACGAGACT
AGCCTCGACGATGGTCGAGTACCGGGTAGGGGAGGCGCTTTTCCCAAGGCAGTCTGGAGCATGCGCTTTA
GCAGCCCCGCTGGGCACTTGGCGCTACACAAGTGGCCTCTGGCCTCGCACACATTCCACATCCACCGGTA
GGCGCCAACCGGCTCCGTTCTTTGGTGGCCCCTTCGCGCCACCTTCTACTCCTCCCCTAGTCAGGAAGTT
CCCCCCCGCCCCGCAGCTCGCGTCGTGCAGGACGTGACAAATGGAAGTAGCACGTCTCACTAGTCTCGTG
CAGATGGACAGCACCGCTGAGCAATGGAAGCGGGTAGGCCTTTGGGGCAGCGGCCAATAGCAGCTTTGCT
CCTTCGCTTTCTGGGCTCAGAGGCTGGGAAGGGGTGGGTCCGGGGGCGGGCTCAGGGGCGGGCTCAGGGG
CGGGGCGGGCGCCCGAAGGTCCTCCGGAGGCCCGGCATTCTGCACGCTTCAAAAGCGCACGTCTGCCGCG
CTGTTCTCCTCTTCCTCATCTCCGGGCCTTTCGACCTCTAGCGGGATCCAGGCCTAAGCTTACGCGTCCT
AGCGCTACCGGTCGCCACCATGGTGAGCAAGGGCGAGGAGCTGTTCACCGGGGTGGTGCCCATCCTGGTC
GAGCTGGACGGCGACGTAAACGGCCACAAGTTCAGCGTGTCCGGCGAGGGCGAGGGCGATGCCACCTACG
GCAAGCTGACCCTGAAGTTCATCTGCACCACCGGCAAGCTGCCCGTGCCCTGGCCCACCCTCGTGACCAC
CCTGACCTACGGCGTGCAGTGCTTCAGCCGCTACCCCGACCACATGAAGCAGCACGACTTCTTCAAGTCC
GCCATGCCCGAAGGCTACGTCCAGGAGCGCACCATCTTCTTCAAGGACGACGGCAACTACAAGACCCGCG
CCGAGGTGAAGTTCGAGGGCGACACCCTGGTGAACCGCATCGAGCTGAAGGGCATCGACTTCAAGGAGGA
CGGCAACATCCTGGGGCACAAGCTGGAGTACAACTACAACAGCCACAACGTCTATATCATGGCCGACAAG
CAGAAGAACGGCATCAAGGTGAACTTCAAGATCCGCCACAACATCGAGGACGGCAGCGTGCAGCTCGCCG
ACCACTACCAGCAGAACACCCCCATCGGCGACGGCCCCGTGCTGCTGCCCGACAACCACTACCTGAGCAC
CCAGTCCGCCCTGAGCAAAGACCCCAACGAGAAGCGCGATCACATGGTCCTGCTGGAGTTCGTGACCGCC
GCCGGGATCACTCTCGGCATGGACGAGCTGTACAAGTCCGGACTCAGATCTCGACTAGCTAGTAGCTAGC
TAGCTAGTCGAGCTCAAGCTTCGAATTCCCGGGCTGCAGGAATTCCGCCCCCCCCCCCCTAACGTTACTG
GCCGAAGCCGCTTGGAATAAGGCCGGTGTGCGTTTGTCTATATGTTATTTTCCACCATATTGCCGTCTTT
TGGCAATGTGAGGGCCCGGAAACCTGGCCCTGTCTTCTTGACGAGCATTCCTAGGGGTCTTTCCCCTCTC
GCCAAAGGAATGCAAGGTCTGTTGAATGTCGTGAAGGAAGCAGTTCCTCTGGAAGCTTCTTGAAGACAAA
CAACGTCTGTAGCGACCCTTTGCAGGCAGCGGAACCCCCCACCTGGCGACAGGTGCCTCTGCGGCCAAAA
GCCACGTGTATAAGATACACCTGCAAAGGCGGCACAACCCCAGTGCCACGTTGTGAGTTGGATAGTTGTG
GAAAGAGTCAAATGGCTCTCCTCAAGCGTATTCAACAAGGGGCTGAAGGATGCCCAGAAGGTACCCCATT
GTATGGGATCTGATCTGGGGCCTCGGTGCACATGCTTTACATGTGTTTAGTCGAGGTTAAAAAACGTCTA
GGCCCCCCGAACCACGGGGACGTGGTTTTCCTTTGAAAAACACGATGATAATACCATGGCTAGACTGGAC
AAGAGCAAAGTCATAAACGGCGCTCTGGAATTACTCAATGGAGTCGGTATCGAAGGCCTGACGACAAGGA
AACTCGCTCAAAAGCTGGGAGTTGAGCAGCCTACCCTGTACTGGCACGTGAAGAACAAGCGGGCCCTGCT
CGATGCCCTGCCAATCGAGATGCTGGACAGGCATCATACCCACTTCTGCCCCCTGGAAGGCGAGTCATGG
CAAGACTTTCTGCGGAACAACGCCAAGTCATTCCGCTGTGCTCTCCTCTCACATCGCGACGGGGCTAAAG
TGCATCTCGGCACCCGCCCAACAGAGAAACAGTACGAAACCCTGGAAAATCAGCTCGCGTTCCTGTGTCA
GCAAGGCTTCTCCCTGGAGAACGCACTGTACGCTCTGTCCGCCGTGGGCCACTTTACACTGGGCTGCGTA
TTGGAGGAACAGGAGCATCAAGTAGCAAAAGAGGAAAGAGAGACACCTACCACCGATTCTATGCCCCCAC
TTCTGAGACAAGCAATTGAGCTGTTCGACCGGCAGGGAGCCGAACCTGCCTTCCTTTTCGGCCTGGAACT
AATCATATGCGGATTAGAAAAACAACTTAAATGTGAAAGTGGGTCGCCAAAAAAGAAGAGAAAGGTCGAC
GGCGGTGGTGCTTTGTCTCCTCAGCACTCTGCTGTCACTCAAGGAAGTATCATCAAGAACAAGGAGGGCA
TGGATGCTAAGTCACTAACTGCCTGGTCCCGGACACTGGTGACCTTCAAGGATGTATTTGTGGACTTCAC
CAGGGAGGAGTGGAAGCTGCTGGACACTGCTCAGCAGATCGTGTACAGAAATGTGATGCTGGAGAACTAT
AAGAACCTGGTTTCCTTGGGTTATCAGCTTACTAAGCCAGATGTGATCCTCCGGTTGGAGAAGGGAGAAG
AGCCCTGGCTGGTGGAGAGAGAAATTCACCAAGAGACCCATCCTGATTCAGAGACTGCATTTGAAATCAA
ATCATCAGTTTAAGGATCTCGACTAGCTAGTAGCTAGCTAGCTAGTCGAGCTCAACTTCGAATTCGATAT
CAAGCTTATCGCGATACCGTCGACCTCGACCTCGACCTCGACTAGTCATATGATAATCAACCTCTGGATT
ACAAAATTTGTGAAAGATTGACTGGTATTCTTAACTATGTTGCTCCTTTTACGCTATGTGGATACGCTGC
TTTAATGCCTTTGTATCATGCTATTGCTTCCCGTATGGCTTTCATTTTCTCCTCCTTGTATAAATCCTGG
TTGCTGTCTCTTTATGAGGAGTTGTGGCCCGTTGTCAGGCAACGTGGCGTGGTGTGCACTGTGTTTGCTG
ACGCAACCCCCACTGGTTGGGGCATTGCCACCACCTGTCAGCTCCTTTCCGGGACTTTCGCTTTCCCCCT
CCCTATTGCCACGGCGGAACTCATCGCCGCCTGCCTTGCCCGCTGCTGGACAGGGGCTCGGCTGTTGGGC
ACTGACAATTCCGTGGTGTTGTCGGGGAAGCTGACGTCCTTTCCATGGCTGCTCGCCTGTGTTGCCACCT
GGATTCTGCGCGGGACGTCCTTCTGCTACGTCCCTTCGGCCCTCAATCCAGCGGACCTTCCTTCCCGCGG
CCTGCTGCCGGCTCTGCGGCCTCTTCCGCGTCTTCGCCTTCGCCCTCAGACGAGTCGGATCTCCCTTTGG
GCCGCCTCCCCGCATCGGTACGTATGGCCAGGTACCTTTAAGACCAATGACTTACAAGGCAGCTGTAGAT
CTTAGCCACTTTTTAAAAGAAAAGGGGGGACTGGAAGGGCTAATTCACTCCCAACGAAGACAAGATCTCG
AGTTTACCACTCCCTATCAGTGATAGAGAAAAGTGAAAGTCGAGTTTACCACTCCCTATCAGTGATAGAG
AAAAGTGAAAGTCGAGTTTACCACTCCCTATCAGTGATAGAGAAAAGTGAAAGTCGAGTTTACCACTCCC
TATCAGTGATAGAGAAAAGTGAAAGTCGAGTTTACCACTCCCTATCAGTGATAGAGAAAAGTGAAAGTCG
AGTTTACCACTCCCTATCAGTGATAGAGAAAAGTGAAAGTCGAGTTTACCACTCCCTATCAGTGATAGAG
AAAAGTGAAAGTCGGATCGATCTGCTTTTTGCTTGTACTGGGTCTCTCTGGTTAGACCAGATCTGAGCCT
GGGAGCTCTCTGGCTAACTAGGGAACCCACTGCTTAAGCCTCAATAAAGCTTGCCTTGAGTGCTTCAAGT
AGTGTGTGCCCGTCTGTTGTGTGACTCTGGTAACTAGAGATCCCTCAGACCCTTTTAGTCAGTGTGGAAA
ATCTCTAGCAGCATCTAGAATTAATTCCGTGTATTCTATAGTGTCACCTAAATCGTATGTGTATGATACA
TAAGGTTATGTATTAATTGTAGCCGCGTTCTAACGACAATATGTACAAGCCTAATTGTGTAGCATCTGGC
TTACTGAAGCAGACCCTATCATCTCTCTCGTAAACTGCCGTCAGAGTCGGTTTGGTTGGACGAACCTTCT
GAGTTTCTGGTAACGCCGTCCCGCACCCGGAAATGGTCAGCGAACCAATCAGCAGGGTCATCGCTAGCCA
GATCCTCTACGCCGGACGCATCGTGGCCGGCATCACCGGCGCCACAGGTGCGGTTGCTGGCGCCTATATC
GCCGACATCACCGATGGGGAAGATCGGGCTCGCCACTTCGGGCTCATGAGCGCTTGTTTCGGCGTGGGTA
TGGTGGCAGGCCCCGTGGCCGGGGGACTGTTGGGCGCCATCTCCTTGCATGCACCATTCCTTGCGGCGGC
GGTGCTCAACGGCCTCAACCTACTACTGGGCTGCTTCCTAATGCAGGAGTCGCATAAGGGAGAGCGTCGA
ATGGTGCACTCTCAGTACAATCTGCTCTGATGCCGCATAGTTAAGCCAGCCCCGACACCCGCCAACACCC
GCTGACGCGCCCTGACGGGCTTGTCTGCTCCCGGCATCCGCTTACAGACAAGCTGTGACCGTCTCCGGGA
GCTGCATGTGTCAGAGGTTTTCACCGTCATCACCGAAACGCGCGAGACGAAAGGGCCTCGTGATACGCCT
ATTTTTATAGGTTAATGTCATGATAATAATGGTTTCTTAGACGTCAGGTGGCACTTTTCGGGGAAATGTG
CGCGGAACCCCTATTTGTTTATTTTTCTAAATACATTCAAATATGTATCCGCTCATGAGACAATAACCCT
GATAAATGCTTCAATAATATTGAAAAAGGAAGAGTATGAGTATTCAACATTTCCGTGTCGCCCTTATTCC
CTTTTTTGCGGCATTTTGCCTTCCTGTTTTTGCTCACCCAGAAACGCTGGTGAAAGTAAAAGATGCTGAA
GATCAGTTGGGTGCACGAGTGGGTTACATCGAACTGGATCTCAACAGCGGTAAGATCCTTGAGAGTTTTC
GCCCCGAAGAACGTTTTCCAATGATGAGCACTTTTAAAGTTCTGCTATGTGGCGCGGTATTATCCCGTAT
TGACGCCGGGCAAGAGCAACTCGGTCGCCGCATACACTATTCTCAGAATGACTTGGTTGAGTACTCACCA
GTCACAGAAAAGCATCTTACGGATGGCATGACAGTAAGAGAATTATGCAGTGCTGCCATAACCATGAGTG
ATAACACTGCGGCCAACTTACTTCTGACAACGATCGGAGGACCGAAGGAGCTAACCGCTTTTTTGCACAA
CATGGGGGATCATGTAACTCGCCTTGATCGTTGGGAACCGGAGCTGAATGAAGCCATACCAAACGACGAG
CGTGACACCACGATGCCTGTAGCAATGGCAACAACGTTGCGCAAACTATTAACTGGCGAACTACTTACTC
TAGCTTCCCGGCAACAATTAATAGACTGGATGGAGGCGGATAAAGTTGCAGGACCACTTCTGCGCTCGGC
CCTTCCGGCTGGCTGGTTTATTGCTGATAAATCTGGAGCCGGTGAGCGTGGGTCTCGCGGTATCATTGCA
GCACTGGGGCCAGATGGTAAGCCCTCCCGTATCGTAGTTATCTACACGACGGGGAGTCAGGCAACTATGG
ATGAACGAAATAGACAGATCGCTGAGATAGGTGCCTCACTGATTAAGCATTGGTAACTGTCAGACCAAGT
TTACTCATATATACTTTAGATTGATTTAAAACTTCATTTTTAATTTAAAAGGATCTAGGTGAAGATCCTT
TTTGATAATCTCATGACCAAAATCCCTTAACGTGAGTTTTCGTTCCACTGAGCGTCAGACCCCGTAGAAA
AGATCAAAGGATCTTCTTGAGATCCTTTTTTTCTGCGCGTAATCTGCTGCTTGCAAACAAAAAAACCACC
GCTACCAGCGGTGGTTTGTTTGCCGGATCAAGAGCTACCAACTCTTTTTCCGAAGGTAACTGGCTTCAGC
AGAGCGCAGATACCAAATACTGTCCTTCTAGTGTAGCCGTAGTTAGGCCACCACTTCAAGAACTCTGTAG
CACCGCCTACATACCTCGCTCTGCTAATCCTGTTACCAGTGGCTGCTGCCAGTGGCGATAAGTCGTGTCT
TACCGGGTTGGACTCAAGACGATAGTTACCGGATAAGGCGCAGCGGTCGGGCTGAACGGGGGGTTCGTGC
ACACAGCCCAGCTTGGAGCGAACGACCTACACCGAACTGAGATACCTACAGCGTGAGCATTGAGAAAGCG
CCACGCTTCCCGAAGGGAGAAAGGCGGACAGGTATCCGGTAAGCGGCAGGGTCGGAACAGGAGAGCGCAC
GAGGGAGCTTCCAGGGGGAAACGCCTGGTATCTTTATAGTCCTGTCGGGTTTCGCCACCTCTGACTTGAG
CGTCGATTTTTGTGATGCTCGTCAGGGGGGCGGAGCCTATGGAAAAACGCCAGCAACGCGGCCTTTTTAC
GGTTCCTGGCCTTTTGCTGGCCTTTTGCTCACATGTTCTTTCCTGCGTTATCCCCTGATTCTGTGGATAA
CCGTATTACCGCCTTTGAGTGAGCTGATACCGCTCGCCGCAGCCGAACGACCGAGCGCAGCGAGTCAGTG
AGCGAGGAAGCGGAAGAGCGCCCAATACGCAAACCGCCTCTCCCCGCGCGTTGGCCGATTCATTAATGCA
GCTGTGGAATGTGTGTCAGTTAGGGTGTGGAAAGTCCCCAGGCTCCCCAGCAGGCAGAAGTATGCAAAGC
ATGCATCTCAATTAGTCAGCAACCAGGTGTGGAAAGTCCCCAGGCTCCCCAGCAGGCAGAAGTATGCAAA
GCATGCATCTCAATTAGTCAGCAACCATAGTCCCGCCCCTAACTCCGCCCATCCCGCCCCTAACTCCGCC
CAGTTCCGCCCATTCTCCGCCCCATGGCTGACTAATTTTTTTTATTTATGCAGAGGCCGAGGCCGCCTCG
GCCTCTGAGCTATTCCAGAAGTAGTGAGGAGGCTTTTTTGGAGGCCTAGGCTTTTGCAAAAAGCTTGGAC
ACAAGACAGGCTTGCGAGATATGTTTGAGAATACCACTTTATCCCGCGTCAGGGAGAGGCAGTGCGTAAA
AAGACGCGGACTCATGTGAAATACTGGTTTTTAGTGCGCCAGATCTCTATAATCTCGCGCAACCTATTTT
CCCCTCGAACACTTTTTAAGCCGTAGATAAACAGGCTGGGACACTTCACATGAGCGAAAAATACATCGTC
ACCTGGGACATGTTGCAGATCCATGCACGTAAACTCGCAAGCCGACTGATGCCTTCTGAACAATGGAAAG
GCATTATTGCCGTAAGCCGTGGCGGTCTGTACCGGGTGCGTTACTGGCGCGTGAACTGGGTATTCGTCAT
GTCGATACCGTTTGTATTTCCAGCTACGATCACGACAACCAGCGCGAGCTTAAAGTGCTGAAACGCGCAG
AAGGCGATGGCGAAGGCTTCATCGTTATTGATGACCTGGTGGATACCGGTGGTACTGCGGTTGCGATTCG
TGAAATGTATCCAAAAGCGCACTTTGTCACCATCTTCGCAAAACCGGCTGGTCGTCCGCTGGTTGATGAC
TATGTTGTTGATATCCCGCAAGATACCTGGATTGAACAGCCGTGGGATATGGGCGTCGTATTCGTCCCGC
CAATCTCCGGTCGCTAATCTTTTCAACGCCTGGCACTGCCGGGCGTTGTTCTTTTTAACTTCAGGCGGGT
TACAATAGTTTCCAGTAAGTATTCTGGAGGCTGCATCCATGACACAGGCAAACCTGAGCGAAACCCTGTT
CAAACCCCGCTTTAAACATCCTGAAACCTCGACGCTAGTCCGCCGCTTTAATCACGGCGCACAACCGCCT
GTGCAGTCGGCCCTTGATGGTAAAACCATCCCTCACTGGTATCGCATGATTAACCGTCTGATGTGGATCT
GGCGCGGCATTGACCCACGCGAAATCCTCGACGTCCAGGCACGTATTGTGATGAGCGATGCCGAACGTAC
CGACGATGATTTATACGATACGGTGATTGGCTACCGTGGCGGCAACTGGATTTATGAGTGGGCCCCGGAT
CTTTGTGAAGGAACCTTACTTCTGTGGTGTGACATAATTGGACAAACTACCTACAGAGATTTAAAGCTCT
AAGGTAAATATAAAATTTTTAAGTGTATAATGTGTTAAACTACTGATTCTAATTGTTTGTGTATTTTAGA
TTCCAACCTATGGAACTGATGAATGGGAGCAGTGGTGGAATGCCTTTAATGAGGAAAACCTGTTTTGCTC
AGAAGAAATGCCATCTAGTGATGATGAGGCTACTGCTGACTCTCAACATTCTACTCCTCCAAAAAAGAAG
AGAAAGGTAGAAGACCCCAAGGACTTTCCTTCAGAATTGCTAAGTTTTTTGAGTCATGCTGTGTTTAGTA
ATAGAACTCTTGCTTGCTTTGCTATTTACACCACAAAGGAAAAAGCTGCACTGCTATACAAGAAAATTAT
GGAAAAATATTCTGTAACCTTTATAAGTAGGCATAACAGTTATAATCATAACATACTGTTTTTTCTTACT
CCACACAGGCATAGAGTGTCTGCTATTAATAACTATGCTCAAAAATTGTGTACCTTTAGCTTTTTAATTT
GTAAAGGGGTTAATAAGGAATATTTGATGTATAGTGCCTTGACTAGAGATCATAATCAGCCATACCACAT
TTGTAGAGGTTTTACTTGCTTTAAAAAACCTCCCACACCTCCCCCTGAACCTGAAACATAAAATGAATGC
AATTGTTGTTGTTAACTTGTTTATTGCAGCTTATAATGGTTACAAATAAAGCAATAGCATCACAAATTTC
ACAAATAAAGCATTTTTTTCACTGCATTCTAGTTGTGGTTTGTCCAAACTCATCAATGTATCTTATCATG
TCTGGATCAACTGGATAACTCAAGCTAACCAAAATCATCCCAAACTTCCCACCCCATACCCTATTACCAC
TGCCAATTACCTAGTGGTTTCATTTACTCTAAACCTGTGATTCCTCTGAATTATTTTCATTTTAAAGAAA
TTGTATTTGTTAAATATGTACTACA
Features (pLannotate 1.2.2; 39 found; start..end, strand, type, name):
     11..340     +  CDS            nef (fragment): NEF_HV1BR - Experimental evidence at protein level: Swiss-Prot protein existence level 1. Extracellular Nef protein targets CD4(+) T-lymphocytes for apoptosis by interacting with CXCR4 surface receptors (PubMed:14990729). From Human immunodeficiency virus type 1 group M subtype B (isolate BRU/LAI) (HIV-1).
    388..645     +  LTR            5' LTR (truncated): truncated 5' long terminal repeat (LTR) from HIV-1
    692..817     +  misc_feature   HIV-1 Ψ: packaging signal of human immunodeficiency virus type 1
    801..1164    +  CDS            HIV-1 gag (fragment): gag protein from human immunodeficiency virus 1; gag
   1259..1595    +  ncRNA          RRE: Accession: RF00036 - HIV Rev response element
   1631..2020    +  CDS            env (fragment): ENV_HV1H2 - Experimental evidence at protein level: Swiss-Prot protein existence level 1. [Transmembrane protein gp41]: Acts as a class I viral fusion protein. Under the current model, the protein has at least 3 conformational states: pre-fusion native state, pre-hairpin intermediate state, and post-fusion hairpin state. During fusion of viral and target intracellular membranes, the coiled coil regions (heptad repeats) assume a trimer-of-hairpins structure, positioning the fusion peptide in close proximity to the C-terminal region of the ectodomain. The formation of this structure appears to d
   2038..2155    +  misc_feature   cPPT/CTS: central polypurine tract and central termination sequence of HIV-1
   2194..2693    +  promoter       PGK promoter: mouse phosphoglycerate kinase 1 promoter
   2750..3466    +  CDS            EGFP: EGFP is a basic (constitutively fluorescent) green fluorescent protein published in 1996, derived from Aequorea victoria. It is reported to be a rapidly-maturing weak dimer with moderate acid sensitivity.
   3467..3484    +  misc_feature   MCS (fragment): multiple cloning site
   3508..3528    +  misc_feature   MCS (fragment): multiple cloning site
   3528..3545    +  misc_feature   MCS (fragment): pBluescript multiple cloning site
   3562..4113    +  misc_feature   IRES: internal ribosome entry site (IRES) of the encephalomyocarditis virus (EMCV)
   4120..4699    +  CDS            rtTA3 (fragment): reverse tetracycline transactivator 3 activates expression from Tet-responsive promoters in the presence of doxycycline
   4737..4756    +  CDS            SV40 NLS (fragment): nuclear localization signal of SV40 (simian virus 40) large T antigen
   4860..5054    +  CDS            KRAB: Krüppel-associated box (KRAB) transcriptional repression domain from the human zinc finger protein ZNF10 (Margolin et al., 1994)
   5170..5209    +  misc_feature   MCS (fragment): pBluescript multiple cloning site
   5235..5823    +  misc_feature   WPRE: woodchuck hepatitis virus posttranscriptional regulatory element
   5891..5910    +  misc_feature   cPPT/CTS (fragment): central polypurine tract and central termination sequence of HIV-1
   5912..5948    +  LTR            3' LTR (ΔU3) (fragment): self-inactivating 3' long terminal repeat (LTR) from HIV-1
   5961..6231    +  protein_bind   tetracycline response element: contains seven copies of the tetracycline operator tetO tetracycline repressor TetR
   6270..6450    +  LTR            5' LTR (truncated): truncated 5' long terminal repeat (LTR) from HIV-1
   6475..6493    -  promoter       SP6 promoter: promoter for bacteriophage SP6 RNA polymerase
   6721..7000    +  CDS            TcR (fragment): tetracycline efflux protein; tet; confers resistance to tetracycline
   7001..7049    -  misc_feature   bom (fragment): basis of mobility region from pBR322
   7151..7186    -  CDS            rop (fragment): Rop protein, which maintains plasmids at low copy number; rop
   7281..7385    +  promoter       AmpR promoter: bla
   7386..8246    +  CDS            AmpR: β-lactamase; bla; confers resistance to ampicillin, carbenicillin, and related antibiotics
   8417..9005    +  rep_origin     ori: high-copy-number ColE1/pMB1/pBR322/pUC origin of replication
   9188..9244    +  CDS            lacI (fragment): lac repressor; lacI; The lac repressor binds to the lac operator to inhibit transcription in E. coli. This inhibition can be relieved by adding lactose or isopropyl-β-D-thiogalactopyranoside (IPTG).
   9251..9580    +  promoter       SV40 promoter: SV40 enhancer and early promoter
   9780..9899    +  CDS            gpt (fragment): XGPT_ECOLI - Also known as gpp, gxu. Experimental evidence at protein level: Swiss-Prot protein existence level 1. Purine salvage pathway enzyme that catalyzes the transfer of the ribosyl-5-phosphate group from 5-phospho-alpha-D-ribose 1- diphosphate (PRPP) to the N9 position of the 6-oxopurines guanine and xanthine to form the corresponding ribonucleotides GMP (guanosine 5'- monophosphate) and XMP (xanthosine 5'-monophosphate), with the release of PPi. To a lesser extent, also acts on hypoxanthine (PubMed:9100006, PubMed:3886014). Does not ribophosphorylate adenine (PubMed:3886014). From Esch
   9899..10234   +  CDS            gpt (fragment): XGPT_ECOLI - Also known as gpp, gxu. Experimental evidence at protein level: Swiss-Prot protein existence level 1. Purine salvage pathway enzyme that catalyzes the transfer of the ribosyl-5-phosphate group from 5-phospho-alpha-D-ribose 1- diphosphate (PRPP) to the N9 position of the 6-oxopurines guanine and xanthine to form the corresponding ribonucleotides GMP (guanosine 5'- monophosphate) and XMP (xanthosine 5'-monophosphate), with the release of PPi. To a lesser extent, also acts on hypoxanthine (PubMed:9100006, PubMed:3886014). Does not ribophosphorylate adenine (PubMed:3886014). From Esch
  10329..10634   +  CDS            frsA (fragment): FRSA_ECOLI - Also known as yafA. Experimental evidence at protein level: Swiss-Prot protein existence level 1. Catalyzes the hydrolysis of esters (PubMed:15808744). Displays esterase activity toward pNP-butyrate (PubMed:15808744). May stimulate mixed-acid fermentation by acting as a fermentation/respiration switch that down-regulates respiration and up- regulates fermentation rates (PubMed:15169777). From Escherichia coli (strain K12).
  10638..10712   +  CDS            small t antigen (fragment): SV40 (simian virus 40) small t antigen
  10714..10779   +  intron         small t intron: SV40 (simian virus 40) small t antigen intron
  10909..10929   +  CDS            SV40 NLS: nuclear localization signal of SV40 (simian virus 40) large T antigen
  11248..11331   +  CDS            large T antigen (fragment): large T antigen from SV40 (simian virus 40)
  11354..11488   +  polyA_signal   SV40 poly(A) signal: SV40 polyadenylation signal
