[The description below was written by a language model from this plasmid's Addgene catalogue record and pLannotate feature annotations shown in this document.]
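Description:
pLVPT-rtTR-KRAB-2SM2 is a second-generation HIV-1-based lentiviral vector for doxycycline-controlled transgene expression and, optionally, shRNA knockdown in mammalian cells. It is propagated in E. coli as a high-copy plasmid with a ColE1/pUC-type origin and ampicillin resistance. Recombination-deficient strains are recommended because of the repeated LTR sequences. The record lists no separate named backbone. The annotation shows pBR322-derived remnants and an SV40 promoter–gpt–SV40 poly(A) cassette outside the viral region. The depositor notes that the full sequence is approximate and not fully verified.

Between the LTRs, the vector carries the Ψ packaging signal, a gag fragment, RRE and cPPT/CTS. These are followed by a mouse PGK promoter driving a bicistronic unit: EGFP, a short cloning region, an EMCV IRES, and the rtTR-KRAB-2SM2 regulator. The regulator is a reverse Tet repressor DNA-binding moiety (annotated by similarity to rtTA3) fused through an SV40 NLS to the KRAB repression domain of ZNF10. A WPRE follows to enhance transcript expression. The self-inactivating 3' LTR carries a tetO array of seven operator copies in the deleted U3 region, which would be copied to both LTRs on reverse transcription. The reverse repressor binds tetO in the presence of doxycycline, so KRAB then silences nearby promoters, including the one driving the cassette itself. Expression therefore occurs without the drug, giving the Tet-off behaviour.

According to the depositor, a tetO-H1-shRNA cassette can be transferred from pLVTHM by swapping the fragment that contains the 3' LTR. That fragment exchange cuts within AmpR, so only correctly oriented clones regain ampicillin resistance. This modification puts RNA interference under drug control. Virus production requires separate packaging plasmids.
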