Addgene plasmid #11652: pLVPT-rtTR-KRAB-2SM2
Purpose: Tet-regulated (Tet-off) lentiviral vector for transgene (mPGK promoter) - AND/OR - shRNA (H1 promoter when subcloned from pLVTHM (Addgene#12247)) - 2nd generation
Depositing lab: Patrick Aebischer & Didier Trono. Depositing organization: Swiss Federal Institute of Technology (EPFL). Publication: A versatile tool for conditional gene expression and knockdown. Szulc J, Wiznerowicz M, Sauvain MO, Trono D, Aebischer P. Nat Methods. 2006 Feb;3(2):109-16. doi: 10.1038/nmeth846 PubMed 16432520.
Backbone
  Vector backbone: None
  Backbone size w/o insert (bp): 11645
  Vector type: Mammalian Expression, Lentiviral
Growth in bacteria
  Bacterial resistance: Ampicillin, 100 μg/mL
  Growth temperature: 37°C
  Growth strain: Stbl3
  Growth instructions: Use Stbl3 or HB101 to reduce chance of recombination. Grow at 37C
  Copy number: High Copy
Gene/Insert
  Gene/Insert name: mPGK, GFP, rtTR-KRAB-2SM2, Tet-off
  Cloning method: Restriction Enzyme
  Sequencing primers: 5′ See map
Terms and licenses: Academic/Nonprofit Terms; Industry Terms: Not Available to Industry
Depositor comments: Transgenes can be expressed from any RNA Pol II promoter as part of bicistronic unit comprising the KRAB-based repressor; tetO sequences are inserted into the vector LTR. Tet-on and Tet-off versions rely on repressors that bind in the absence or the presence of doxycycline, respectively. Addition of Pol III promoter-small hairpin RNA cassette allows for drug-controllable RNA interference (Tet-on shRNA). Cloning shRNA into pLVET, pLVCT, and pLVPT vectors: first clone shRNA into pLVTHM downstream of the tetO-H1 region. Then cut pLVTHM containing your shRNA with MscI-FspI and clone the insert containing the 3'LTR to target plasmid opened with MscI-FspI. FspI cuts into AmpR. This means for inverted clones AmpR will not be restored; after selection you will be left with clones with the shRNA cassette and functional AmpR. pLVTHM and packaging plasmid for this system are also available at Addgene http://www.addgene.org/rnaitools Please note that the full sequence for this plasmid is approximated and not fully verified. Please visit Trono lab website http://tronolab.epfl.ch to see frequently asked questions on cloning strategies and packaging.
How to cite: pLVPT-rtTR-KRAB-2SM2 was a gift from Patrick Aebischer & Didier Trono (Addgene plasmid # 11652 ; http://n2t.net/addgene:11652 ; RRID:Addgene_11652)
