>Addgene plasmid #11652 | pLVPT-rtTR-KRAB-2SM2 | addgene partial sequence | sequence record 18479 | 11652 with mPGK-F (cattctgcacgcttcaaaag)
CTATCTCCGGGCCTTTCGACCTCTAGCGGGATCCAGGCCTAAGCTTACGCGTCCTAGCGCTACCGGTCGC
CACCATGGTGAGCAAGGGCGAGGAGCTGTTCACCGGGGTGGTGCCCATCCTGGTCGAGCTGGACGGCGAC
GTAAACGGCCACAAGTTCAGCGTGTCCGGCGAGGGCGAGGGCGATGCCACCTACGGCAAGCTGACCCTGA
AGTTCATCTGCACCACCGGCAAGCTGCCCGTGCCCTGGCCCACCCTCGTGACCACCCTGACCTACGGCGT
GCAGTGCTTCAGCCGCTACCCCGACCACATGAAGCAGCACGACTTCTTCAAGTCCGCCATGCCCGAAGGC
TACGTCCAGGAGCGCACCATCTTCTTCAAGGACGACGGCAACTACAAGACCCGCGCCGAGGTGAAGTTCG
AGGGCGACACCCTGGTGAACCGCATCGAGCTGAAGGGCATCGACTTCAAGGAGGACGGCAACATCCTGGG
GCACAAGCTGGAGTACAACTACAACAGCCACAACGTCTATATCATGGCCGACAAGCAGAAGAACGGCATC
AAGGTGAACTTCAAGATCCGCCACAACATCGAGGACGGCAGCGTGCAGCTCGCCGACCACTACCAGCAGA
ACACCCCCATCGGCGACGGCCCCGTGCTGCTGCCCGACAACCACTACCTGAGCACCCAGTCCGCCCTGAG
CAAAGACCCCAACGAGAAGCGCGATCACATGGTCCTGCTGGAGTTCGTGACCGCCGCCGGGATCACTCTC
GGCATGGACGAGCTGTACAAGTCCGGACTCAGATCTCGACTAGCTAGTAGCTAGCTAGCTAGTCGAGCTC
AAGCTTCGAATTCCCGGGCTGCA
