>Addgene plasmid #11652 | pLVPT-rtTR-KRAB-2SM2 | addgene partial sequence | sequence record 18480 | IRES-F 5'-TGGCTCTCCTCAAGCGTATT-3'
GCNAGNNCCAGAGGTCCCCATTGTATGGGATCTGATCTGGGGCCTCGGTGCACATGCTTTACATGTGTTT
AGTCGAGGTTAAAAAACGTCTAGGCCCCCCGAACCACGGGGACGTGGTTTTCCTTTGAAAAACACGATGA
TAATACCATGGCTAGACTGGACAAGAGCAAAGTCATAAACGGCGCTCTGGAATTACTCAATGGAGTCGGT
ATCGAAGGCCTGACGACAAGGAAACTCGCTCAAAAGCTGGGAGTTGAGCAGCCTACCCTGTACTGGCACG
TGAAGAACAAGCGGGCCCTGCTCGATGCCCTGCCAATCGAGATGCTGGACAGGCATCATACCCACTTCTG
CCCCCTGGAAGGCGAGTCATGGCAAGACTTTCTGCGGAACAACGCCAAGTCATTCCGCTGTGCTCTCCTC
TCACATCGCGACGGGGCTAAAGTGCATCTCGGCACCCGCCCAACAGAGAAACAGTACGAAACCCTGGAAA
ATCAGCTCGCGTTCCTGTGTCAGCAAGGCTTCTCCCTGGAGAACGCACTGTACGCTCTGTCCGCCGTGGG
CCACTTTACACTGGGCTGCGTATTGGAGGAACAGGAGCATCAAGTAGCAAAAGAGGAAAGAGAGACACCT
ACCACCGATTCTATGCCCCCACTTCTGAGACAAGCAATTGAGCTGTTCGACCGGCAGGGAGCCGAACCTG
CCTTCCTTTTCGGCCTGGAACTAATCNCTANTGGNNNNNNNNTAGNNNNNNANNTGTNAAAGTGGGTCNC
CAAAAAANAAAANAANGTCGACGCGGNGNGTGCTTTGTCTCCTCAGCAC
